Addgene plasmid #220106: pGWT35S-MpPHOT-Citrine
Purpose: Transient expression of MpPHOT-Citrine in plant cells
Depositing lab: Yutaka Kodama. Depositing organization: Utsunomiya University. Publication: Functional comparison of phototropin from the liverworts Apopellia endiviifolia and Marchantia polymorpha. Yong LK, Keino I, Kanna Y, Noguchi M, Fujisawa M, Kodama Y. Photochem Photobiol. 2023 Oct 26. doi: 10.1111/php.13869. PubMed 37882095.
Backbone
  Vector backbone: pGWT35S
  Vector type: Plant Expression
Growth in bacteria
  Bacterial resistance: Kanamycin, 50 μg/mL
  Growth temperature: 37°C
  Growth strain: DH5alpha
  Copy number: Unknown
Gene/Insert
  Gene/Insert name: MpPHOT-Citrine
Terms and licenses: Academic/Nonprofit Terms; Industry Terms: Not Available to Industry
How to cite: pGWT35S-MpPHOT-Citrine was a gift from Yutaka Kodama (Addgene plasmid # 220106 ; http://n2t.net/addgene:220106 ; RRID:Addgene_220106)
