[The description below was written by a language model from this plasmid's Addgene catalogue record and pLannotate feature annotations shown in this document.]
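Description:
pGWT35S-MpPHOT-Citrine is a plant expression plasmid built on the pGWT35S backbone and intended for transient expression of a Citrine-tagged phototropin, MpPHOT, in plant cells. The associated work compares phototropins from the liverworts Marchantia polymorpha and Apopellia endiviifolia, so the Mp prefix points to the Marchantia protein. The 7.7 kb plasmid is maintained in E. coli through a high-copy ColE1/pUC-type origin and selected with kanamycin via an aminoglycoside phosphotransferase gene. No T-DNA borders, plant selectable marker or plant replication elements are annotated, which fits direct-delivery transient assays rather than stable transformation. Short remnants of lacZα, lacI, rop and bom, together with flanking T7 and SP6 promoters, are leftovers of the cloning-vector lineage.

The expression cassette runs from a CaMV 35S promoter, a strong constitutive plant promoter, through the TMV Ω leader, which enhances translation, to a nopaline synthase terminator and polyadenylation signal. Between these lie attB1 and attB2 sites, showing that the coding region was introduced by Gateway recombination. The phototropin open reading frame follows attB1; automated annotation matched only part of it, by homology to rice PHOT2, a blue-light receptor kinase involved in phototropic responses and chloroplast relocation. That label reflects sequence similarity rather than the true source of the insert. Citrine, a yellow fluorescent protein derived from Aequorea victoria, lies immediately downstream of the phototropin sequence and before attB2, giving a C-terminal fusion. The construct allows the subcellular localisation and behaviour of the photoreceptor to be followed by fluorescence microscopy in transiently transformed plant cells.
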