Features (pLannotate 1.2.2; 23 found; start..end, strand, type, name):
   2293..3009    +  CDS            Citrine: Citrine is a basic (constitutively fluorescent) yellow fluorescent protein published in 2001, derived from Aequorea victoria. It has moderate acid sensitivity.
   3014..3038    -  protein_bind   attB2: mutant version of attB; recombination site for the Gateway® BP reaction BP Clonase™
   3083..3333    +  terminator     NOS terminator: nopaline synthase terminator and poly(A) signal
   3355..3385    +  misc_feature   MCS (fragment): pUC18/19 multiple cloning site
   3398..3416    -  promoter       SP6 promoter: promoter for bacteriophage SP6 RNA polymerase
   3458..3474    -  protein_bind   lac operator: The lac repressor binds to the lac operator to inhibit transcription in E. coli. This inhibition can be relieved by adding lactose or isopropyl-β-D-thiogalactopyranoside (IPTG). lac repressor encoded by lacI
   3482..3512    -  promoter       lac promoter: promoter for the E. coli lac operon
   3527..3548    -  protein_bind   CAP binding site: CAP binding activates transcription in the presence of cAMP. E. coli catabolite activator protein
   3561..3653    -  CDS            lacI (fragment): lac repressor; lacI; The lac repressor binds to the lac operator to inhibit transcription in E. coli. This inhibition can be relieved by adding lactose or isopropyl-β-D-thiogalactopyranoside (IPTG).
   3836..4424    -  rep_origin     ori: high-copy-number ColE1/pMB1/pBR322/pUC origin of replication
   4582..5397    -  CDS            KanR: aminoglycoside phosphotransferase; aph(3')-Ia; confers resistance to kanamycin in bacteria or G418 (Geneticin®) in eukaryotes
   5434..5514    -  promoter       AmpR promoter (fragment): bla
   5609..5644    +  CDS            rop (fragment): Rop protein, which maintains plasmids at low copy number; rop
   5746..5835    +  misc_feature   bom (fragment): basis of mobility region from pBR322
   5851..6006    -  CDS            lacZα (fragment): LacZα fragment of β-galactosidase; lacZ fragment
   6014..6032    +  promoter       T7 promoter: promoter for bacteriophage T7 RNA polymerase
   6044..6065    +  misc_feature   MCS (fragment): pUC18/19 multiple cloning site
   6109..6453    +  promoter       CaMV 35S promoter: strong constitutive promoter from cauliflower mosaic virus
   6405..6451    +  promoter       minimal CaMV 35S promoter: minimal 35S promoter from cauliflower mosaic virus
   6473..6528    +  misc_feature   TMV Ω: translational enhancer from the tobacco mosaic virus 5'-leader sequence (Gallie et al., 1988)
   6530..6547    +  misc_feature   MCS (fragment): pUC18/19 multiple cloning site
   6572..6596    +  protein_bind   attB1: mutant version of attB; recombination site for the Gateway® BP reaction BP Clonase™
   7280..2223    +  CDS            PHOT2 (across the origin): PHOT2_ORYSJ - Experimental evidence at protein level: Swiss-Prot protein existence level 1. Protein kinase that acts as a blue light photoreceptor in a signal-transduction pathway for phototropic responses. Regulates a wide range of physiological activities in plants that maximize the efficiency of photosynthesis, such as chloroplast relocations, stomata opening, and leaf expansion (By similarity). From Oryza sativa subsp. japonica (Rice).
>Addgene plasmid #220106 | pGWT35S-MpPHOT-Citrine | addgene full sequence | sequence record 449150 | Addgene NGS Result
CTTCTGAATTACAGGAAAGACGGAACTCCTTTCTGGAACCTTCTGACAATTGCACCTATCAAGGACGACA
CTGGGAAAGTGCTCAAATACATTGGAATGCAGGTCGAGGTCAGCAAATACACAGAAGGAAACAAGTCCAA
TGAAGTTCGGCCGAACGGAATGCCGGCTTCACTTATCAAATACGACGCTCGGCAGCAGGACAGAGCCACG
AGTTCTGTTCAGGAACTGGTGGGAGCTTTGAAACATCCTCACCAATCACCGCAAGATAAGCCCTCGGAAG
GAGGCATGCAATCGATGTTTTCAGTTCCTCCATTGAAAGACGAACTGCAGTTGAAGGTACCCTCACGCTT
TTCAACGCAGTCGGTTGTCGCACTGCCGCTCGAGGGTAGCCAATCGGCGAAAGCAAGGGCAAAAAGTGAG
TCAGTGAGTCGACTGACCGATGTCCCAGAACAACCTGGAATGGCTGATGGCGGCCTTCGAGGGGGGCAGA
GCCACCGCAGATCGTCGGGGTTGTTGCAAATGCTCAGGAAACCGAAATCACAACAGCCAGAAGCTGATGT
CGTCGACATCGATGACTTGGACCTTGACGATGATGCCCCACAGACCATGGATGAGAGGCCAGAGAGTATT
GATGACAGTGAGCGAGCCAAGGAAATTCGTAGGGGAATGGATTTGGCCACAACGTTAGAGCGAATTGAGA
AGAATTTCGTGATTACAGATCCTCGATTGCCGGATAACCCCATTATTTTCGCATCCGACCACTTCTTAGA
GTTAACGGAGTATACTCGAGAAGAAATTATCGGAAGAAATTGTCGGTTTCTGCAAGGGCCCGATACGGAC
ATGGATGTTGTTCGGAAAATTAGTGATGCTATCAAACAACAGCAAAACATCACTGTTCAACTTCTGAATT
ACACCAAAGGCGGAAAACCGTTTTGGAATTTGTTTCACTTGGAAGCAATGAAGGACAACAAGGGTGAGTT
GCAATATTTTATCGGAGTCCAGCTCGATGGAAGTGAGCACATCGAACCCATCAGGCGACGACTCTCCGAA
AAGACTGAAGAGGAAGGCAAAAGGATTGTGCAAGCTACAGCGAAGAATGTTGACGGAGCAGTGAGGGAGC
TTCCAGATGCGAATATGAGCATCGAGGATTTGTGGGCGAATCACTCTCGTGTTGTCTTTCCTAGGCCTCA
CAAACGTCAGAGTTCCACATGGCATGCCATGCGAAAGATACTCAGTTCTGGAGACAAATTGGGTCTCAAC
CACTTCAGGCCAATCAAACCTCTTGGTTGTGGAGATACCGGCAGTGTACATCTGGTGGAGCTGAGAGGGA
CGAGTGAGTTCTATGCCATGAAAGCCATGGATAAGAATGTTATGGTGAATCGGAATAAGGTTCACCGTGC
TCGGGCAGAGAGAGAAATTCTGGAGAAAATGGATCATCCGTTTTTGCCCACGTTATATGGCTCCTTCCAG
ACTAGGACACATGTGTGTCTCATCACCGATTTTTGTCCTGGTGGTGAGCTGTTCTTGCTTTTGGAAAGAC
AACCCCAGAAGAAGTTCCGTGAGGAGTCTGCTAGGTTTTATGCAGCCGAGATTGTTCTTGCCCTCGAATA
TCTTCACTGCATGGGTGTTGTATACAGGGACCTGAAACCTGAAAACGTTCTGGTCCAAAAAGATGGGCAT
GTGCAGCTCACTGATTTCGACCTTTCCTTCTTGACTGCCTCTCGTCCTCAGCTGCTGAAACCAGTCGTAC
CATCTGGCCGAAAGAATAGACGAGCAAGGGAGAACCTACGACCAATCCTCCTTACAGAGCCAATAGCAAA
GTCTAACTCCTTCGTTGGAACTGAGGAGTATATTGCGCCGGAAATTATCCTTGGTTTGGGACACAACAGC
TCTGTAGATTGGTGGGCTCTAGGTATTCTTCTGTACGAGATGTTATTTGGACGAACACCCTTTAGAGGAC
GCAACCGGCAAAGGACTTTCGCAAATGTTCTGCATAAAGATCTTGCCTTCCCAAGCTCCATACCTGTAAG
CTTGGCTGCCAAACAAGTTATTCGTGGGCTGCTACAGAGAGATCCCAAGAAGAGGTTGGGGTCAGACAAG
GGAGCCCACGACTTAAAACAACATCAATTCTTCCGGGGCATCAATTGGCCTCTCATCCGCTGCATGACTC
CTCCACCGCTAGAAACACCAATCTACCAAATCGGCAAAGAAGCGGACTCCAAAGACCTGGACTGGGAGGA
GTTGGATCCCAGTGCCGCCTCATTTGATGAATATGGAGGCTCAGGAGGCTCCATGGTGAGCAAGGGCGAG
GAGCTGTTCACCGGGGTGGTGCCCATCCTGGTCGAGCTGGACGGCGACGTAAACGGCCACAAGTTCAGCG
TGTCCGGCGAGGGCGAGGGCGATGCCACCTACGGCAAGCTGACCCTGAAGTTCATCTGCACCACCGGCAA
GCTGCCCGTGCCCTGGCCCACCCTCGTGACCACCTTCGGCTACGGCCTGATGTGCTTCGCCCGCTACCCC
GACCACATGAAGCAGCACGACTTCTTCAAGTCCGCCATGCCCGAAGGCTACGTCCAGGAGCGCACCATCT
TCTTCAAGGACGACGGCAACTACAAGACCCGCGCCGAGGTGAAGTTCGAGGGCGACACCCTGGTGAACCG
CATCGAGCTGAAGGGCATCGACTTCAAGGAGGACGGCAACATCCTGGGGCACAAGCTGGAGTACAACTAC
AACAGCCACAACGTCTATATCATGGCCGACAAGCAGAAGAACGGCATCAAGGTGAACTTCAAGATCCGCC
ACAACATCGAGGACGGCAGCGTGCAGCTCGCCGACCACTACCAGCAGAACACCCCCATCGGCGACGGCCC
CGTGCTGCTGCCCGACAACCACTACCTGAGCTACCAGTCCGCCCTGAGCAAAGACCCCAACGAGAAGCGC
GATCACATGGTCCTGCTGGAGTTCGTGACCGCCGCCGGGATCACTCTCGGCATGGACGAGCTGTACAAGT
GAGACCCAGCTTTCTTGTACAAAGTGGTTGGAGGCTCAGGAGGCTCCCCATGGGCTAGCACTAGTATCTA
GAATCGTTCAAACATTTGGCAATAAAGTTTCTTAAGATTGAATCCTGTTGCCGGTCTTGCGATGATTATC
ATATAATTTCTGTTGAATTACGTTAAGCATGTAATAATTAACATGTAATGCATGACGTTATTTATGAGAT
GGGTTTTTATGATTAGAGTCCCGCAATTATACATTTAATACGCGATAGAAAACAAAATATAGCGCGCAAA
CTAGGATAAATTATCGCGCGCGGTGTCATCTATGTTACTAGATGCGGCCGCAATTGTGGATCCGCTCTAG
AGTCGACCTGCAGGCATGCAAGCTTGCGGCCGCGTATTCTATAGTGTCACCTAAATAGCATGGCGTAATC
ATGGTCATAGCTGTTTCCTGTGTGAAATTGTTATCCGCTCACAATTCCACACAACATACGAGCCGGAAGC
ATAAAGTGTAAAGCCTGGGGTGCCTAATGAGTGAGCTAACTCACATTAATTGCGTTGCGCTCACTGCCCG
CTTTCCAGTCGGGAAACCTGTCGTGCCAGCTGCATTAATGAATCGGCCAACGCGCGGGGAGAGGCGGTTT
GCGTATTGGGCGCTCTTCCGCTTCCTCGCTCACTGACTCGCTGCGCTCGGTCGTTCGGCTGCGGCGAGCG
GTATCAGCTCACTCAAAGGCGGTAATACGGTTATCCACAGAATCAGGGGATAACGCAGGAAAGAACATGT
GAGCAAAAGGCCAGCAAAAGGCCAGGAACCGTAAAAAGGCCGCGTTGCTGGCGTTTTTCCATAGGCTCCG
CCCCCCTGACGAGCATCACAAAAATCGACGCTCAAGTCAGAGGTGGCGAAACCCGACAGGACTATAAAGA
TACCAGGCGTTTCCCCCTGGAAGCTCCCTCGTGCGCTCTCCTGTTCCGACCCTGCCGCTTACCGGATACC
TGTCCGCCTTTCTCCCTTCGGGAAGCGTGGCGCTTTCTCATAGCTCACGCTGTAGGTATCTCAGTTCGGT
GTAGGTCGTTCGCTCCAAGCTGGGCTGTGTGCACGAACCCCCCGTTCAGCCCGACCGCTGCGCCTTATCC
GGTAACTATCGTCTTGAGTCCAACCCGGTAAGACACGACTTATCGCCACTGGCAGCAGCCACTGGTAACA
GGATTAGCAGAGCGAGGTATGTAGGCGGTGCTACAGAGTTCTTGAAGTGGTGGCCTAACTACGGCTACAC
TAGAAGAACAGTATTTGGTATCTGCGCTCTGCTGAAGCCAGTTACCTTCGGAAAAAGAGTTGGTAGCTCT
TGATCCGGCAAACAAACCACCGCTGGTAGCGGTGGTTTTTTTGTTTGCAAGCAGCAGATTACGCGCAGAA
AAAAAGGATCTCAAGAAGATCCTTTGATCTTTTCTACGGGGTCTGACGCTCAGTGGAACGAAAACTCACG
TTAAGGGATTTTGGTCATGAGATTATCAAAAAGGATCTTCACCTAGATCCTTTTAAATTAAAAATGAAGT
TTTAAATCAATCTAAAGTATATATGTTTTAATTAGAAAAACTCATCGAGCATCAAATGAAACTGCAATTT
ATTCATATCAGGATTATCAATACCATATTTTTGAAAAAGCCGTTTCTGTAATGAAGGAGAAAACTCACCG
AGGCAGTTCCATAGGATGGCAAGATCCTGGTATCGGTCTGCGATTCCGACTCGTCCAACATCAATACAAC
CTATTAATTTCCCCTCGTCAAAAATAAGGTTATCAAGTGAGAAATCACCATGAGTGACGACTGAATCCGG
TGAGAATGGCAATAGCTTATGCATTTCTTTCCAGACTTGTTCAACAGGCCAGCCATTACGCTCGTCATCA
AAATCACTCGCATCAACCAAACCGTTATTCATTCGTGATTGCGCCTGAGCGAGACGAAATACGCGATCGC
TGTTAAAAGGACAATTACAAACAGGAATCGAATGCAACCGGCGCAGGAACACTGCCAGCGCATCAACAAT
ATTTTCACCTGAATCAGGATATTCTTCTAATACCTGGAATGCTGTTTTCCCTGGGATCGCAGAGGTGAGT
AACCATGCATCATCAGGAGTACGGATAAAATGCTTGATGGTCGGAAGAGGCATAAATTCCGTCAGCCAGT
TTAGTCTGACCATCTCATCTGTAACATCATTGGCAACGCTACCTTTGCCATGTTTCAGAAACAACTCTGG
CGCATCGGGCTTCCCATACAATCGATAGATTGTCGCACCTGATTGCCCGACATTATCGCGAGCCCATTTA
TACCCATATAAATCAGCATCCATGTTGGAATTTAATCGCGGCCTTGAGCAAGACGTTTCCCGTTGAATAT
GGCTCATAACACCCCTTGTATTACTGTTTATGTAAGCAGACATAAGCATTTATCAGGGTTATTGTCTCAT
GAGCGGATACATATTTGAATGTATTTAGAAAAATAAACAAATAGGGGTTCCGCGCACATTTCCCCGAAAA
GTGCCACCTGACGTCTAAGAAACCATTATTATCATGACATTAACCTATAAAAATAGGCGTATCACGAGGC
CCTTTCGTCTCGCGCGTTTCGGTGATGACGGTGAAAACCTCTGACACATGCAGCTCCCGGAGACGGTCAC
AGCTTGTCTGTAAGCGGATGCCGGGAGCAGACAAGCCCGTCAGGGCGCGTCAGCGGGTGTTGGCGGGTGT
CGGGGCTGGCTTAACTATGCGGCATCAGAGCAGATTGTACTGAGAGTGCACCATATGCGGTGTGAAATAC
CGCACAGATGCGTAAGGAGAAAATATTACTACAGGCGCCATTCGCCATTCAGGCTGCGCAACTGTTGGGA
AGGGCGATCGGTGCGGGCCTCTTCGCTATTACGCCAGCTGGCGAAAGGGGGATGTGCTGCAAGGCGATTA
AGTTGGGTAACGCCAGGGTTTTCCCAGTCACGACGTTGTAAAACGACGGCCAGTGAGCTAGTGTAATACG
ACTCACTATAGGGCGCGGCCGCAGAATTCGAGCTCGGTACCCGGGATCTCGAGGCCAGATCTCCCGGGCT
CAGAAGACCGAGGGCTATTGAGACTTTTCAACAAAGGGTAATATCGGGAAACCTCCTCGGATTCCATTGC
CCAGCTATCTGTCACTTATCGAAAGGACAGTAGAAAAGGAAGGTGGCTCCTACAAATGCCATCATTGCGA
TAAAGGAAAGGCTATCGTTCAAGATGCCTCTACCGACAGTGGTCCCAAAGATGGACCCCCACCCACGAGG
AACATCGTGGAAAAAGAAGACGTTCCAACCACGTCTTCAAAGCAAGTGGATTGATGTGATATCTCCACTG
ACGTAAGGGATGACGCACAATCCCACTATCCTTCGCAAGACCCTTCCTCTATATAAGGAAGTTCATTTCA
TTTGGAGAGGACAGGCTTCTTGAGATCCTTCAACAATTACCAACAACAACAAACAACAAACAACATTACA
ATTACTATTTACAATTACAGAATTCGAGCTCGGTACCAAGCTTGGAGGCTCAGGAGGCTCCACAAGTTTG
TACAAAAAAGCAGGCTTCATGATGCCCTCCACGGATTCATCGTCTGCGAAGCCTTACAATCTGCGCAAGC
AAGGGGACACGCCCACAAAACCCGACGTGGGTCGAGACGCTCGAGGCTCTCTCGAAGTATTCGGCGGGGC
GCCACAAACCTCAGCATTGCTGTTCTCGAGGTCAGCTGCGGAAGATGCCTTGGCAGCGGCCGGAATTCGA
CCCTCGCAAATTCTGAGCCCCTCGGGCTCCGGCAGGCTTCTGCCCGCGCTCGGCCCGTTAGGGTCGGACG
GACAGGCGCTGCCGCTGTCGCAGTCCATGCTCAAGGAGCGCGAGAAGCAAGTTCTGGGCACAGAGCGCGG
CGTGAGAACGGACTCGGGACGCGCCAGGGATCAAGTGGACAGGTGGCTGGCTACTGTCGACGAGCGCGCT
CCGCCTTCCAAAGGCTCGGCCAAGGAGCCGAGCACGGATTTCTCGTTGGACGACCTGGAGCTGCCATCTT
CCGGCGCTGCTGCTGGCCCAGGAGCCAGAGGCGCAGCAGCCTTGGCCTCGCCCGAATGGGCTGGGGCCAA
AGGCAAAGCTGTGGTCGAGAAGGAGCCGAGCGAAGTGGCCGGAGGAGGCTTCCAGGCGCCCGAAGGTGTG
TTTCCCCTGGGGGGCGACAAGGTGGTGCCCATGGTGTCGGGCCCGTCGGACTTGTCAGAGGAGGTGCAGG
CCGAGCGAGCCGCGCAATGGGGAGTGCTGATGAAGAGCACGGCAGATCTGGCCTCGACCGGCCGCGCGTC
CGGGTCCAAGGACGAGCGGATTTCGGCCTCCGGCATGTCCCGCAGAACTTCGGAAGGATCCGAAGGCGAG
GTTCCTCGTGTCTCTAGAGATTTGAAAGATGCTCTCGCTTCTTTCCAGCAGACCTTTGTGGTCTCGGATG
CCACACGCACGGACTTCCCCATTCTGTATGCCAGTGCGGGATTTTTCGCCATGACAGGTTACACTCCCAG
AGAGGTCATCGGAAGAAACTGTCGATTTCTCCAGGGACCTGATACCGACCAAAGCGACATAGAGAGAATT
CGAACTGCTCTCAAGGAGGGGAAGAGTTATTGTGGAAGA
